Addgene plasmid #72101: Nrp2.4-Fc-His
Purpose: Expresses the extracellular region of the Neuropilin 2, isoform 4 protein, C-terminally fused to the Fc region of human IgG1 + 6X histidine tag.
Depositing lab: Woj Wojtowicz. Depositing organization: University of California, Berkeley. Publication: An extracellular biochemical screen reveals that FLRTs and Unc5s mediate neuronal subtype recognition in the retina. Visser JJ, Cheng Y, Perry SC, Chastain AB, Parsa B, Masri SS, Ray TA, Kay JN, Wojtowicz WM. Elife. 2015 Dec 3;4. pii: e08149. doi: 10.7554/eLife.08149. PubMed 26633812.
Backbone
  Vector backbone: pCMVi-SV40ori
  Vector type: Mammalian Expression
Growth in bacteria
  Bacterial resistance: Ampicillin, 100 μg/mL
  Growth temperature: 37°C
  Growth strain: DH5alpha
  Copy number: High Copy
Gene/Insert
  Gene/Insert name: Nrp2.4 (alt names: Neuropilin 2, isoform 4; Np2; Np-2; Npn2; Npn-2; NCBI gene ID 18187; Reference sequence NM_001077405.1)
  Species: M. musculus (mouse)
  Insert size (bp): 2535
  Entrez Gene: Nrp2 (a.k.a. 1110048P06Rik, N, Np, Np-2, Np2, Npn-2, Npn2)
  Promoter: CMV
  Tag / fusion protein: Fc-His (C terminal on backbone)
  Cloning method: Restriction Enzyme; 5′ cloning site NotI (not destroyed); 3′ cloning site AscI (not destroyed)
  Sequencing primers: 5′ GTCAGAGGTAACTCCCGTTGC; 3′ ATCATGAGGGTGTCCTTG
Terms and licenses: Academic/Nonprofit Terms; Industry Terms: Not Available to Industry
How to cite: Nrp2.4-Fc-His was a gift from Woj Wojtowicz (Addgene plasmid # 72101 ; http://n2t.net/addgene:72101 ; RRID:Addgene_72101)
