[The description below was written by a language model from this plasmid's Addgene catalogue record and pLannotate feature annotations shown in this document.]
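Description:
Nrp2.4-Fc-His is an 8,262 nt mammalian expression plasmid built on the pCMVi-SV40ori backbone and designed to produce a soluble, tagged form of a mouse cell-surface receptor. It is propagated in E. coli as a high-copy plasmid through a ColE1/pUC-type origin and selected with ampicillin via the β-lactamase gene and its native promoter. The backbone also carries an f1 phage origin, along with short remnants of rop, the pBR322 bom region and lacZα, which appear to be leftovers from earlier cloning vectors with no function here. An SV40 enhancer/early promoter region is annotated. This region normally contains the SV40 origin, consistent with the backbone name, and would allow episomal amplification in cells expressing large T antigen.

The expression cassette is driven by the human cytomegalovirus immediate early enhancer and promoter, followed by CMV intron A, a configuration that typically boosts transcript levels in transfected mammalian cells. Downstream lies a 2,535 bp insert encoding the extracellular region of mouse Neuropilin 2, isoform 4, a receptor for class 3 semaphorins and certain VEGF isoforms. The insert was cloned between NotI and AscI sites, both of which are retained. It is fused at its C-terminus to the Fc region of human IgG1 and a 6X histidine tag supplied by the backbone, although the His tag is not separately annotated in the feature table. An SV40 polyadenylation signal terminates the transcript.

The Fc portion generally dimerises the ectodomain and permits capture or detection with Fc-binding reagents, while the His tag allows metal-affinity purification. The associated publication describes an extracellular biochemical interaction screen for neuronal recognition molecules in the retina, for which such fusion proteins are well suited.
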