Features (pLannotate 1.2.2; 14 found; start..end, strand, type, name):
     25..408     +  enhancer       CMV enhancer: human cytomegalovirus immediate early enhancer
    410..609     +  promoter       CMV promoter: human cytomegalovirus (CMV) immediate early promoter
    748..1573    +  intron         CMV intron A: human cytomegalovirus intron A (Chapman et al., 1991)
   1610..4144    +  CDS            Nrp2 (fragment): NRP2_MOUSE - Experimental evidence at protein level: Swiss-Prot protein existence level 1. High affinity receptor for semaphorins 3C, 3F, VEGF-165 and VEGF-145 isoforms of VEGF, and the PLGF-2 isoform of PGF. From Mus musculus (Mouse).
   4154..4834    +  CDS            IGHG1 (fragment): IGHG1_HUMAN - Experimental evidence at protein level: Swiss-Prot protein existence level 1. Constant region of immunoglobulin heavy chains. Immunoglobulins, also known as antibodies, are membrane-bound or secreted glycoproteins produced by B lymphocytes. In the recognition phase of humoral immunity, the membrane-bound immunoglobulins serve as receptors which, upon binding of a specific antigen, trigger the clonal expansion and differentiation of B lymphocytes into immunoglobulins- secreting plasma cells. Secreted immunoglobulins mediate the effector phase of humoral immunity, which results in
   4885..5006    +  polyA_signal   SV40 poly(A) signal: SV40 polyadenylation signal
   5215..5803    -  rep_origin     ori: high-copy-number ColE1/pMB1/pBR322/pUC origin of replication
   5974..6834    -  CDS            AmpR: β-lactamase; bla; confers resistance to ampicillin, carbenicillin, and related antibiotics
   6835..6939    -  promoter       AmpR promoter: bla
   7034..7069    +  CDS            rop (fragment): Rop protein, which maintains plasmids at low copy number; rop
   7092..7422    +  promoter       SV40 promoter: SV40 enhancer and early promoter
   7545..7644    +  misc_feature   bom (fragment): basis of mobility region from pBR322
   7672..8100    -  rep_origin     f1 ori (sequence partly withheld): f1 bacteriophage origin of replication; arrow indicates direction of (+) strand synthesis
   8104..8261    -  CDS            lacZα (fragment): LacZα fragment of β-galactosidase; lacZ fragment
>Addgene plasmid #72101 | Nrp2.4-Fc-His | depositor full sequence | sequence record 131287 | Full Sequence
GTCGAGGTCTCGACGGTATCGATTGACATTGATTATTGACTAGCTAGTTATTAATAGTAATCAATTACGG
GGTCATTAGTTCATAGCCCATATATGGAGTTCCGCGTTACATAACTTACGGTAAATGGCCCGCCTGGCTG
ACCGCCCAACGACCCCCGCCCATTGACGTCAATAATGACGTATGTTCCCATAGTAACGCCAATAGGGACT
TTCCATTGACGTCAATGGGTGGAGTATTTACGGTAAACTGCCCACTTGGCAGTACATCAAGTGTATCATA
TGCCAAGTCCGCCCCCTATTGACGTCAATGACGGTAAATGGCCCGCCTGGCATTATGCCCAGTACATGAC
CTTACGGGACTTTCCTACTTGGCAGTACATCTACGTATTAGTCATCGCTATTACCATGGTGATGCGGTTT
TGGCAGTACACCAATGGGCGTGGATAGCGGTTTGACTCACGGGGATTTCCAAGTCTCCACCCCATTGACG
TCAATGGGAGTTTGTTTTGGCACCAAAATCAACGGGACTTTCCAAAATGTCGTAATAACCCCGCCCCGTT
GACGCAAATGGGCGGTAGGCGTGTACGGTGGGAGGTCTATATAAGCAGAGCTCGTTTAGTGAACCGTCAG
ATCGCCTGGAGACGCCATCCACGCTGTTTTGACCTCCATAGAAGACACCGGGACCGATCCAGCCTCCGCG
GCCGGGAACGGTGCATTGGAACGCGGATTCCCCGTGCCAAGAGTGACGTAAGTACCGCCTATAGACTCTA
TAGGCACACCCCTTTGGCTCTTATGCATGCTATACTGTTTTTGGCTTGGGGCCTATACACCCCCGCTTCC
ATATGCTATAGGTGATGGTATAGCTTAGCCTATAGGTGTGGGTTATTGACCATTATTGACCACTCCCCTA
TTGGTGACGATACTTTCCATTACTAATCCATAACATGGCTCTTTGCCACAACTATCTCTATTGGCTATAT
GCCAATACTCTGTCCTTCAGAGACTGACACGGACTCTGTATTTTTACAGGATGGGGTCCCATTTATTATT
TACAAATTCACATATACAACAACGCCGTCCCCCGTGCCCGCAGTTTTTATTAAACATAGCGTGGGATCTC
CACGCGAATCTCGGGTACGTGTTCCGGACATGGGCTCTTCTCCGGTAGCGGCGGAGCTTCCACATCCGAG
CCCTGGTCCCATGCCTCCAGCGGCTCATGGTCGCTCGGCAGCTCCTTGCTCCTAACAGTGGAGGCCAGAC
TTAGGCACAGCACAATGCCCACCACCACCAGTGTGCCGCACAAGGCCGTGGCGGTAGGGTATGTGTCTGA
AAATGAGCTCGGAGATTGGGCTCGCACCGCTGACGCAGATGGAAGACTTAAGGCAGCGGCAGAAGAAGAT
GCAGGCAGCTGAGTTGTTGTATTCTGATAAGAGTCAGAGGTAACTCCCGTTGCGGTGCTGTTAACGGTGG
AGGGCAGTGTAGTCTGAGCAGTACTCGTTGCTGCCGCGCGCGCCACCAGACATAATAGCTGACAGACTAA
CAGACTGTTCCTTTCCATGGGTCTTTTCTGCAGAAGCTTGAATTCTCGAGGATCCGCGGCCGCGCCACCA
TGGATATGTTTCCTCTTACCTGGGTTTTCTTAGCTCTGTACTTTTCAGGACACGAAGTGAGAAGCCAGCA
AGATCCACCCTGCGGAGGTCGGCTGAATTCCAAAGATGCTGGCTACATCACTTCCCCAGGCTACCCCCAG
GACTATCCCTCCCACCAGAACTGTGAGTGGATTGTCTACGCCCCCGAACCCAACCAGAAGATTGTTCTCA
ACTTCAACCCTCACTTTGAAATCGAGAAACACGACTGCAAGTATGACTTCATTGAGATTCGGGATGGGGA
CAGTGAGTCAGCTGACCTCCTGGGCAAGCACTGTGGGAACATCGCCCCGCCCACCATCATCTCCTCAGGC
TCCGTGTTATACATCAAGTTCACCTCAGACTACGCCCGGCAGGGGGCAGGTTTCTCTCTACGCTATGAGA
TCTTCAAAACAGGCTCTGAAGATTGTTCCAAGAACTTTACAAGCCCCAATGGGACCATTGAATCTCCAGG
GTTTCCAGAGAAGTATCCACACAATCTGGACTGTACCTTCACCATCCTGGCCAAACCCAGGATGGAGATC
ATCCTACAGTTCCTGACCTTTGACCTGGAGCATGACCCTCTACAAGTGGGGGAAGGAGACTGTAAATATG
ACTGGCTGGACATCTGGGATGGCATTCCACATGTTGGACCTCTGATTGGCAAGTACTGTGGGACGAAAAC
ACCCTCCAAACTCCGCTCGTCCACGGGGATCCTCTCCTTGACCTTTCACACGGACATGGCAGTGGCCAAG
GATGGCTTCTCCGCACGTTACTATTTGATCCACCAGGAGCCACCTGAGAATTTTCAGTGCAATGTCCCTT
TGGGAATGGAGTCTGGCCGGATTGCTAATGAACAGATCAGTGCCTCCTCCACCTTCTCTGATGGGAGGTG
GACTCCTCAACAGAGCCGGCTCCATGGTGATGACAATGGCTGGACACCCAATTTGGATTCCAACAAGGAG
TATCTCCAGGTGGACCTGCGCTTCCTAACCATGCTCACAGCCATTGCAACACAGGGAGCCATTTCCAGGG
AAACCCAGAAAGGCTACTACGTCAAATCGTACAAGCTGGAAGTCAGCACAAATGGTGAAGATTGGATGGT
CTACCGGCATGGCAAAAACCACAAGATATTCCAAGCGAACAATGATGCGACCGAGGTGGTGCTAAACAAG
CTCCACATGCCACTGCTGACTCGGTTCATCAGGATCCGCCCGCAGACGTGGCATTTGGGCATTGCCCTTC
GCCTGGAGCTCTTTGGCTGCCGGGTCACAGATGCACCCTGCTCCAACATGCTGGGGATGCTCTCGGGCCT
CATTGCTGATACCCAGATCTCTGCCTCCTCCACCCGAGAGTACCTCTGGAGCCCCAGTGCTGCCCGCCTG
GTTAGTAGCCGCTCTGGCTGGTTTCCTCGGAACCCTCAAGCCCAGCCAGGTGAAGAATGGCTTCAGGTAG
ACCTGGGGACACCCAAGACAGTGAAAGGGGTCATCATCCAGGGAGCCCGAGGAGGAGACAGCATCACTGC
CGTGGAAGCCAGGGCGTTTGTACGCAAGTTCAAAGTCTCCTACAGCCTAAATGGCAAGGACTGGGAATAT
ATCCAGGACCCCAGGACTCAGCAGACAAAGCTGTTTGAAGGGAACATGCACTATGACACCCCTGACATCC
GAAGGTTCGATCCTGTTCCAGCGCAGTATGTGCGGGTGTACCCAGAGAGGTGGTCGCCAGCAGGCATCGG
GATGAGGCTGGAGGTGCTGGGCTGTGACTGGACAGACTCAAAGCCCACAGTGGAGACGCTGGGACCCACC
GTGAAGAGTGAAGAGACTACCACCCCATATCCCATGGATGAGGATGCCACCGAGTGTGGGGAAAACTGCA
GCTTTGAGGATGACAAAGATTTGCAACTTCCTTCAGGATTCAACTGCAACTTTGATTTTCCGGAAGAGAC
CTGTGGTTGGGTGTACGACCATGCCAAGTGGCTCCGGAGCACGTGGATCAGCAGCGCTAACCCCAATGAC
AGAACATTTCCAGATGACAAGAACTTCTTGAAACTGCAGAGTGATGGCCGACGAGAGGGCCAGTACGGGC
GGCTCATCAGCCCACCGGTGCACCTGCCCCGAAGCCCTGTGTGCATGGAGTTCCAGTACCAAGCCATGGG
CGGCCACGGGGTGGCACTGCAGGTGGTTCGGGAAGCCAGCCAGGAAAGCAAACTCCTTTGGGTCATCCGT
GAGGACCAGGGCAGCGAGTGGAAACACGGGCGCATTATCCTGCCCAGCTATGACATGGAGTATCAGATCG
TGTTCGAGGGAGTGATAGGGAAGGGACGATCGGGAGAGATTTCCATCGATGACATTCGGATAAGCACTGA
TGTCCCACTGGAGAACTGCATGGAACCCATATCAGCTTTTGCAGATGAATATGAAGGAGATTGGAGCAAC
TCTTCTTCCTCTACCTCAGGGGCTGGTGACCCCTCATCTGGCAAAGAAAAGAGCTGGCTGTACACCCTAG
ATCCCATTCTGATCGGCGCGCCTGACAAAACTCACACATGCCCACCGTGCCCAGCACCTGAACTCCTGGG
GGGACCGTCAGTCTTCCTCTTCCCCCCAAAACCCAAGGACACCCTCATGATCTCCCGGACCCCTGAGGTC
ACATGCGTGGTGGTGGACGTGAGCCACGAAGACCCTGAGGTCAAGTTCAACTGGTACGTGGACGGCGTGG
AGGTGCATAATGCCAAGACAAAGCCGCGGGAGGAGCAGTACAACAGCACGTACCGTGTGGTCAGCGTCCT
CACCGTCCTGCACCAGGACTGGCTGAATGGCAAGGAGTACAAGTGCAAGGTCTCCAACAAAGCCCTCCCA
GCCCCCATCGAGAAAACCATCTCCAAAGCCAAAGGGCAGCCCCGAGAACCACAGGTGTACACCCTGCCCC
CATCCCGGGATGAGCTGACCAAGAACCAGGTCAGCCTGACCTGCCTGGTCAAAGGCTTCTATCCCAGCGA
CATCGCCGTGGAGTGGGAGAGCAATGGGCAGCCGGAGAACAACTACAAGACCACGCCTCCCGTGCTGGAC
TCCGACGGCTCCTTCTTCCTCTACAGCAAGCTCACCGTGGACAAGAGCAGGTGGCAGCAGGGGAACGTCT
TCTCATGCTCCGTGATGCATGAGGCTCTGCACAACCACTACACACAGAAGAGCCTCTCCCTGTCTCCGGG
TAAAGGCGGCCATCATCACCATCACCATTAATCTAGAGGATCTTATTAAAGCAGAACTTGTTTATTGCAG
CTTATAATGGTTACAAATAAAGCAATAGCATCACAAATTTCACAAATAAAGCATTTTTTTCACTGCATTC
TAGTTGTGGTTTGTCCAAACTCATCAATGTATCTTATCATGTCTGGTCGACTCTAGCTAGACTCTTCCGC
TTCCTCGCTCACTGACTCGCTGCGCTCGGTCGTTCGGCTGCGGCGAGCGGTATCAGCTCACTCAAAGGCG
GTAATACGGTTATCCACAGAATCAGGGGATAACGCAGGAAAGAACATGTGAGCAAAAGGCCAGCAAAAGG
CCAGGAACCGTAAAAAGGCCGCGTTGCTGGCGTTTTTCCATAGGCTCCGCCCCCCTGACGAGCATCACAA
AAATCGACGCTCAAGTCAGAGGTGGCGAAACCCGACAGGACTATAAAGATACCAGGCGTTTCCCCCTGGA
AGCTCCCTCGTGCGCTCTCCTGTTCCGACCCTGCCGCTTACCGGATACCTGTCCGCCTTTCTCCCTTCGG
GAAGCGTGGCGCTTTCTCATAGCTCACGCTGTAGGTATCTCAGTTCGGTGTAGGTCGTTCGCTCCAAGCT
GGGCTGTGTGCACGAACCCCCCGTTCAGCCCGACCGCTGCGCCTTATCCGGTAACTATCGTCTTGAGTCC
AACCCGGTAAGACACGACTTATCGCCACTGGCAGCAGCCACTGGTAACAGGATTAGCAGAGCGAGGTATG
TAGGCGGTGCTACAGAGTTCTTGAAGTGGTGGCCTAACTACGGCTACACTAGAAGAACAGTATTTGGTAT
CTGCGCTCTGCTGAAGCCAGTTACCTTCGGAAAAAGAGTTGGTAGCTCTTGATCCGGCAAACAAACCACC
GCTGGTAGCGGTGGTTTTTTTGTTTGCAAGCAGCAGATTACGCGCAGAAAAAAAGGATCTCAAGAAGATC
CTTTGATCTTTTCTACGGGGTCTGACGCTCAGTGGAACGAAAACTCACGTTAAGGGATTTTGGTCATGAG
ATTATCAAAAAGGATCTTCACCTAGATCCTTTTAAATTAAAAATGAAGTTTTAAATCAATCTAAAGTATA
TATGAGTAAACTTGGTCTGACAGTTACCAATGCTTAATCAGTGAGGCACCTATCTCAGCGATCTGTCTAT
TTCGTTCATCCATAGTTGCCTGACTCCCCGTCGTGTAGATAACTACGATACGGGAGGGCTTACCATCTGG
CCCCAGTGCTGCAATGATACCGCGAGACCCACGCTCACCGGCTCCAGATTTATCAGCAATAAACCAGCCA
GCCGGAAGGGCCGAGCGCAGAAGTGGTCCTGCAACTTTATCCGCCTCCATCCAGTCTATTAATTGTTGCC
GGGAAGCTAGAGTAAGTAGTTCGCCAGTTAATAGTTTGCGCAACGTTGTTGCCATTGCTACAGGCATCGT
GGTGTCACGCTCGTCGTTTGGTATGGCTTCATTCAGCTCCGGTTCCCAACGATCAAGGCGAGTTACATGA
TCCCCCATGTTGTGCAAAAAAGCGGTTAGCTCCTTCGGTCCTCCGATCGTTGTCAGAAGTAAGTTGGCCG
CAGTGTTATCACTCATGGTTATGGCAGCACTGCATAATTCTCTTACTGTCATGCCATCCGTAAGATGCTT
TTCTGTGACTGGTGAGTACTCAACCAAGTCATTCTGAGAATAGTGTATGCGGCGACCGAGTTGCTCTTGC
CCGGCGTCAATACGGGATAATACCGCGCCACATAGCAGAACTTTAAAAGTGCTCATCATTGGAAAACGTT
CTTCGGGGCGAAAACTCTCAAGGATCTTACCGCTGTTGAGATCCAGTTCGATGTAACCCACTCGTGCACC
CAACTGATCTTCAGCATCTTTTACTTTCACCAGCGTTTCTGGGTGAGCAAAAACAGGAAGGCAAAATGCC
GCAAAAAAGGGAATAAGGGCGACACGGAAATGTTGAATACTCATACTCTTCCTTTTTCAATATTATTGAA
GCATTTATCAGGGTTATTGTCTCATGAGCGGATACATATTTGAATGTATTTAGAAAAATAAACAAATAGG
GGTTCCGCGCACATTTCCCCGAAAAGTGCCACCTGACGTCTAAGAAACCATTATTATCATGACATTAACC
TATAAAAATAGGCGTATCACGAGGCCCTTTCGTCTCGCGCGTTTCGGTGATGACGGTGAAAACCTCTGAC
ACATGCAGCTCCCGGAGGAATGTGTGTCAGTTAGGGTGTGGAAAGTCCCCAGGCTCCCCAGGCAGGCAGA
AGTATGCAAAGCATGCATCTCAATTAGTCAGCAACCAGGTGTGGAAAGTCCCCAGGCTCCCCAGCAGGCA
GAAGTATGCAAAGCATGCATCTCAATTAGTCAGCAACCATAGTCCCGCCCCTAACTCCGCCCATCCCGCC
CCTAACTCCGCCCAGTTCCGCCCATTCTCCGCCCCATGGCTGACTAATTTTTTTTATTTATGCAGAGGCC
GAGGCCGCCTCTGCCTCTGAGCTATTCCAGAAGTAGTGAGGAGGCTTTTTTGGAGGCCTAGGCTTTTGCA
AAAAGCTCCCGGGAGCTTGTATATCCATTTTCGTCCCGGAGACGGTCACAGCTTGTCTGTAAGCGGATGC
CGGGAGCAGACAAGCCCGTCAGGGCGCGTCAGCGGGTGTTGGCGGGTGTCGGGGCTGGCTTAACTATGCG
GCATCAGAGCAGATTGTACTGAGAGTGCACCATATGCGGTGTGAAATACCGCACAGATGCGTAAGGAGAA
AATACCGCATCAGGAAATTGTAAGCGTTAATATTTTGTTAAAATTCGCGTTAAATTTTTGTTAAATCAGC
TCATTTTTTAACCAATAGGCCGAAATCGGCAAAATCCCTTATAAATCAAAAGAATAGACCGAGATAGGGT
[37 nt withheld, positions 7771-7807]
AAAGAACGTGGACTCCAACGTCAAAGG
[49 nt withheld, positions 7835-7883]
T
[91 nt withheld, positions 7885-7975]
G
[124 nt withheld, positions 7977-8100]
CCATTCGCCATTCAGGCTGCGCAACTGTTGGGAAGGGCGATCGGTGCGGGCCTCTTCGCTATTACGCCAG
CTGGCGAAAGGGGGATGTGCTGCAAGGCGATTAAGTTGGGTAACGCCAGGGTTTTCCCAGTCACGACGTT
GTAAAACGACGGCCAGTGAATT
