>Addgene plasmid #72101 | Nrp2.4-Fc-His | addgene partial sequence | sequence record 139136 | SV40pA-R 5'-GAAATTTGTGATGCTATTGC-3'
ATAAGATCTCTAGATTAATGGTGATGGTGATGATGGCCGCCTTTACCCGGAGACAGGGAGAGGCTCTTCT
GCGTGTAGTGGTTGTGCAGAGCCTCATGCATCACGGAGCATGAGAAGACGTTCCCCTGCTGCCACCTGCT
CTTGTCCACGGTGAGCTTGCTGTAGAGGAAGAAGGAGCCGTCGGAGTCCAGCACGGGAGGCGTGGTCTTG
TAGTTGTTCTCCGGCTGCCCATTGCTCTCCCACTCCACGGCGATGTCGCTGGGATAGAAGCCTTTGACCA
GGCAGGTCAGGCTGACCTGGTTCTTGGTCAGCTCATCCCGGGATGGGGGCAGGGTATACACCTGTGGTTC
TCGGGGCTGCCCTTTGGCTTTGGAGATGGTTTTCTCGATGGGGGCTGGGAGGGCTTTGTTGGAGACCTTG
CACTTGTACTCCTTGCCATTCAGCCAGTCCTGGTGCAGGACGGTGAGGACGCTGACCACACGGTACGTGC
TGTTGTACTGCTCCTCCCGCGGCTTTGTCTTGGCATTATGCACCTCCACGCCGTCCACGTACCAGTTGAA
CTTGACCTCAGGGTCTTCGTGGCTCACGTCCACCACCACGCATGTGACCTCAGGGGTCCGGGAGATCATG
AGGGTGTCCTTGGGTTTTGGGGGGAAGAGGAAGACTGACGGTCCCCCCAGGAGTTCAGGTGCTGGGCACG
GTGGGCATGTGTGAGTTTTGTCAGGCGCGCCGATCAGAATGGGATCTAGGGTGTACAGCCAGCTCTTTTC
TTTGCCAGATGAGGGGTCACCAGCCCCTGAGGTAGAGGAAGAAGAGTTGCTCCAATCTCCTTCATATTCA
TCTGCAAAAGCTGATATGGGTTC
