>Addgene plasmid #72101 | Nrp2.4-Fc-His | addgene partial sequence | sequence record 139137 | pMRB101-F 5'-aagatgcaggcagctgagtt-3'
ACGGTGGAGGGCAGTGTAGTCTGAGCAGTACTCGTTGCTGCCGCGCGCGCCACCAGACATAATAGCTGAC
AGACTAACAGACTGTTCCTTTCCATGGGTCTTTTCTGCAGAAGCTTGAATTCTCGAGGATCCGCGGCCGC
GCCACCATGGATATGTTTCCTCTTACCTGGGTTTTCTTAGCTCTGTACTTTTCAGGACACGAAGTGAGAA
GCCAGCAAGATCCACCCTGCGGAGGTCGGCTGAATTCCAAAGATGCTGGCTACATCACTTCCCCAGGCTA
CCCCCAGGACTATCCCTCCCACCAGAACTGTGAGTGGATTGTCTACGCCCCCGAACCCAACCAGAAGATT
GTTCTCAACTTCAACCCTCACTTTGAAATCGAGAAACACGACTGCAAGTATGACTTCATTGAGATTCGGG
ATGGGGACAGTGAGTCAGCTGACCTCCTGGGCAAGCACTGTGGGAACATCGCCCCGCCCACCATCATCTC
CTCAGGCTCCGTGTTATACATCAAGTTCACCTCAGACTACGCCCGGCAGGGGGCAGGTTTCTCTCTACGC
TATGAGATCTTCAAAACAGGCTCTGAAGATTGTTCCAAGAACTTTACAAGCCCCAATGGGACCATTGAAT
CTCCAGGGTTTCCAGAGAAGTATCCACACAATCTGGACTGTACCTTCACCATCCTGGCCAAACCCAGGAT
GGAGATCATCCTACAGTTCCTGACCTTTGACCTGGAGCATGACCCTCTACAAGTGGGGGAAGGAGACTGT
AA
